>Addgene plasmid #106773 | gh103 | addgene full sequence | sequence record 243059 | Addgene NGS Result
GAGGGCCTATTTCCCATGATTCCTTCATATTTGCATATACGATACAAGGCTGTTAGAGAGATAATTGGAA
TTAATTTGACTGTAAACACAAAGATATTAGTACAAAATACGTGACGTAGAAAGTAATAATTTCTTGGGTA
GTTTGCAGTTTTAAAATTATGTTTTAAAATGGACTATCATATGCTTACCGTAACTTGAAAGTATTTCGAT
TTCTTGGCTTTATATATCTTGTGGAAAGGACGAAACACCGACCCGAGCTCTGGATCCACCGTTTTAGAGC
TAGAAATAGCAAGTTAAAATAAGGCTAGTCCGTTATCAACTTGAAAAAGTGGCACCGAGTCGGTGCTTTT
TTTGGTACCTGGAGCACAAGACTGGCCTCATGGGCCTTCCGCTCACTGCCCGCTTTCCAGTCGGGAAACC
TGTCGTGCCAGCTGCATTAACATGGTCATAGCTGTTTCCTTGCGTATTGGGCGCTCTCCGCTTCCTCGCT
CACTGACTCGCTGCGCTCGGTCGTTCGGGTAAAGCCTGGGGTGCCTAATGAGCAAAAGGCCAGCAAAAGG
CCAGGAACCGTAAAAAGGCCGCGTTGCTGGCGTTTTTCCATAGGCTCCGCCCCCCTGACGAGCATCACAA
AAATCGACGCTCAAGTCAGAGGTGGCGAAACCCGACAGGACTATAAAGATACCAGGCGTTTCCCCCTGGA
AGCTCCCTCGTGCGCTCTCCTGTTCCGACCCTGCCGCTTACCGGATACCTGTCCGCCTTTCTCCCTTCGG
GAAGCGTGGCGCTTTCTCATAGCTCACGCTGTAGGTATCTCAGTTCGGTGTAGGTCGTTCGCTCCAAGCT
GGGCTGTGTGCACGAACCCCCCGTTCAGCCCGACCGCTGCGCCTTATCCGGTAACTATCGTCTTGAGTCC
AACCCGGTAAGACACGACTTATCGCCACTGGCAGCAGCCACTGGTAACAGGATTAGCAGAGCGAGGTATG
TAGGCGGTGCTACAGAGTTCTTGAAGTGGTGGCCTAACTACGGCTACACTAGAAGAACAGTATTTGGTAT
CTGCGCTCTGCTGAAGCCAGTTACCTTCGGAAAAAGAGTTGGTAGCTCTTGATCCGGCAAACAAACCACC
GCTGGTAGCGGTGGTTTTTTTGTTTGCAAGCAGCAGATTACGCGCAGAAAAAAAGGATCTCAAGAAGATC
CTTTGATCTTTTCTACGGGGTCTGACGCTCAGTGGAACGAAAACTCACGTTAAGGGATTTTGGTCATGAG
ATTATCAAAAAGGATCTTCACCTAGATCCTTTTAAATTAAAAATGAAGTTTTAAATCAATCTAAAGTATA
TATGAGTAAACTTGGTCTGACAGTTACCAATGCTTAATCAGTGAGGCACCTATCTCAGCGATCTGTCTAT
TTCGTTCATCCATAGTTGCCTGACTCCCCGTCGTGTAGATAACTACGATACGGGAGGGCTTACCATCTGG
CCCCAGTGCTGCAATGATACCGCGAGAACCACGCTCACCGGCTCCAGATTTATCAGCAATAAACCAGCCA
GCCGGAAGGGCCGAGCGCAGAAGTGGTCCTGCAACTTTATCCGCCTCCATCCAGTCTATTAATTGTTGCC
GGGAAGCTAGAGTAAGTAGTTCGCCAGTTAATAGTTTGCGCAACGTTGTTGCCATTGCTACAGGCATCGT
GGTGTCACGCTCGTCGTTTGGTATGGCTTCATTCAGCTCCGGTTCCCAACGATCAAGGCGAGTTACATGA
TCCCCCATGTTGTGCAAAAAAGCGGTTAGCTCCTTCGGTCCTCCGATCGTTGTCAGAAGTAAGTTGGCCG
CAGTGTTATCACTCATGGTTATGGCAGCACTGCATAATTCTCTTACTGTCATGCCATCCGTAAGATGCTT
TTCTGTGACTGGTGAGTACTCAACCAAGTCATTCTGAGAATAGTGTATGCGGCGACCGAGTTGCTCTTGC
CCGGCGTCAATACGGGATAATACCGCGCCACATAGCAGAACTTTAAAAGTGCTCATCATTGGAAAACGTT
CTTCGGGGCGAAAACTCTCAAGGATCTTACCGCTGTTGAGATCCAGTTCGATGTAACCCACTCGTGCACC
CAACTGATCTTCAGCATCTTTTACTTTCACCAGCGTTTCTGGGTGAGCAAAAACAGGAAGGCAAAATGCC
GCAAAAAAGGGAATAAGGGCGACACGGAAATGTTGAATACTCATACTCTTCCTTTTTCAATATTATTGAA
GCATTTATCAGGGTTATTGTCTCATGAGCGGATACATATTTGAATGTATTTAGAAAAATAAACAAATAGG
GGTTCCGCGCACATTTCCCCGAAAAGTGCCACCTAAATTGTAAGCGTTAATATTTTGTTAAAATTCGCGT
TAAATTTTTGTTAAATCAGCTCATTTTTTAACCAATAGGCCGAAATCGGCAAAATCCCTTATAAATCAAA
AGAATAGACCGAGATAGGGTTGAGTGGCCGCTACAGGGCGCTCCCATTCGCCATTCAGGCTGCGCAACTG
TTGGGAAGGGCGTTTCGGTGCGGGCCTCTTCGCTATTACGCCAGCTGGCGAAAGGGGGATGTGCTGCAAG
GCGATTAAGTTGGGTAACGCCAGGGTTTTCCCAGTCACGACGTTGTAAAACGACGGCCAGTGAGCGCGAC
GTAATACGACTCACTATAGGGCGAATTGGCGGAAGGCCGTCAAGGCCACGTGTCTTGTCCAGAGCTCGAT
ATCGAATTAATTC
Features (pLannotate 1.2.2; 10 found; start..end, strand, type, name):
      1..241     +  promoter       U6 promoter: RNA polymerase III promoter for human U6 snRNA
    271..346     +  misc_RNA       gRNA scaffold: guide RNA scaffold for the Streptococcus pyogenes CRISPR/Cas9 system
    393..440     -  CDS            lacI (fragment): lac repressor; lacI; The lac repressor binds to the lac operator to inhibit transcription in E. coli. This inhibition can be relieved by adding lactose or isopropyl-β-D-thiogalactopyranoside (IPTG).
    477..517     -  rep_origin     RSF ori (fragment): Plasmids containing the RSF 1030 origin of replication can be propagated in E. coli cells that contain additional plasmids with compatible origins.
    595..1183    -  rep_origin     ori: high-copy-number ColE1/pMB1/pBR322/pUC origin of replication
   1354..2214    -  CDS            AmpR: β-lactamase; bla; confers resistance to ampicillin, carbenicillin, and related antibiotics
   2215..2319    -  promoter       AmpR promoter: bla
   2345..2476    -  rep_origin     M13 ori (fragment): M13 bacteriophage origin of replication; arrow indicates direction of (+) strand synthesis
   2497..2653    -  CDS            lacZα (fragment): LacZα fragment of β-galactosidase; lacZ fragment
   2662..2680    +  promoter       T7 promoter: promoter for bacteriophage T7 RNA polymerase
