[The description below was written by a language model from this plasmid's Addgene catalogue record and pLannotate feature annotations shown in this document.]
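Description:
gh103 is a small mammalian-expression plasmid (about 2.7 kb by the sequenced record) that produces a single CRISPR guide RNA directed against human GXYLT2 (also known as GLT8D4), a glycosyltransferase gene. It is built on the EPB104 guide-expression backbone and belongs to a validated gRNA library covering the human glycosyltransferase genes. Propagation in E. coli relies on a high-copy ColE1/pUC-type origin, with selection through the β-lactamase (AmpR) gene and its native bla promoter, conferring ampicillin resistance.

The functional cassette is simple: a human U6 promoter, which recruits RNA polymerase III, sits upstream of the Streptococcus pyogenes Cas9 guide RNA scaffold. The short unannotated gap between these two features is where the 20-nucleotide GXYLT2-specific spacer would be expected to lie, so that transcription yields a complete single guide RNA. The guide was inserted by restriction-enzyme cloning, although the sites used are not recorded. The plasmid carries no annotated Cas9 gene and no mammalian selection marker or reporter, so the nuclease must be supplied separately, for example from a co-transfected plasmid or a Cas9-expressing cell line.

The remaining annotations are short fragments (lacI, RSF ori, M13 ori, lacZα) that appear to be backbone remnants or partial sequence matches rather than functional elements. A T7 promoter lies just upstream of the U6 cassette on the circular map, consistent with the T7-region sequencing primer listed for verifying the insert. The construct is typically used for Cas9-mediated targeting of GXYLT2 in human cells, such as gene knockout in studies of glycosylation.
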