Addgene plasmid #106773: gh103
Purpose: expression of gRNA targeting GXYLT2
Depositing lab: Eric-Paul Bennett. Depositing organization: University of Copenhagen. Publication: A validated gRNA library for CRISPR/Cas9 targeting of the human glycosyltransferase genome. Narimatsu Y, Joshi HJ, Zhang Y, Gomes C, Chen YH, Lorenzetti F, Furukawa S, Schjoldager K, Hansen L, Clausen H, Bennett EP, Wandall HH. Glycobiology. 2018 Jan 5. pii: 4791732. doi: 10.1093/glycob/cwx101. PubMed 29315387.
Backbone
  Vector backbone: EPB104
  Backbone manufacturer: Eric-Paul Bennett (Addgene plasmid # 68369)
  Backbone size w/o insert (bp): 2376
  Vector type: Mammalian Expression
Growth in bacteria
  Bacterial resistance: Ampicillin, 100 μg/mL
  Growth temperature: 37°C
  Growth strain: DH5alpha
  Copy number: High Copy
Gene/Insert
  Gene/Insert name: GXYLT2
  gRNA/shRNA sequence: ACCCGAGCTCTGGATCCACC
  Species: H. sapiens (human)
  Entrez Gene: GXYLT2 (a.k.a. GLT8D4)
  Cloning method: Restriction Enzyme; 5′ cloning site unknown (unknown if destroyed); 3′ cloning site unknown (unknown if destroyed)
  Sequencing primers: 5′ T7NP
Terms and licenses: Academic/Nonprofit Terms; Industry Terms: Not Available to Industry
How to cite: gh103 was a gift from Eric-Paul Bennett (Addgene plasmid # 106773 ; http://n2t.net/addgene:106773 ; RRID:Addgene_106773)
